Addgene plasmid #174344: C093
Purpose: Template for making Nluc mRNA reporter with pA63.
Depositing lab: David Bartel. Depositing organization: Whitehead Institute for Biomedical Research. Publication: The molecular basis of coupling between poly(A)-tail length and translational efficiency. Xiang K, Bartel DP. Elife. 2021 Jul 2;10. pii: 66493. doi: 10.7554/eLife.66493. PubMed 34213414.
Backbone
  Vector backbone: pGEM_11Zf
  Vector type: in vitro transcription template
Growth in bacteria
  Bacterial resistance: Ampicillin, 100 μg/mL
  Growth temperature: 30°C
  Growth strain: NEB Stable
  Copy number: Unknown
Gene/Insert
  Gene/Insert name: NanoLuc luciferase
Terms and licenses: Academic/Nonprofit Terms; Industry Terms: Not Available to Industry
Depositor comments: The absolute length of the poly(A) region may not be accurate. The poly(A) region before HDV ribozyme may not be completely maintained during amplification from bacteria. Single clones need to be screened to verify poly(A) length.
How to cite: C093 was a gift from David Bartel (Addgene plasmid # 174344 ; http://n2t.net/addgene:174344 ; RRID:Addgene_174344)
