[The description below was written by a language model from this plasmid's Addgene catalogue record and pLannotate feature annotations shown in this document.]
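Description:
C093 is an in vitro transcription template built on the pGEM_11Zf backbone and designed to produce a NanoLuc luciferase (Nluc) reporter mRNA carrying a poly(A) tail of about 63 nucleotides (pA63). It is propagated in E. coli through a high-copy ColE1/pUC-type origin and selected with ampicillin via the β-lactamase gene. The backbone also carries an f1 phage origin, along with residual lac promoter/operator, lacZα, lacI, rop and bom fragments that play no role in the reporter.

The transcription unit begins at a T7 promoter that spans the numbering origin of the sequence record. It reads forward into the Xenopus laevis β-globin 5'-UTR, a translational enhancer, then a human codon-optimized Nluc coding sequence, then the Xenopus β-globin 3'-UTR. An SP6 promoter lies downstream in the opposite orientation, a standard feature of pGEM vectors, so sense reporter RNA would be made with T7 polymerase.

The depositor comments state that a poly(A) region precedes an HDV ribozyme. Neither element is annotated in the feature table, but both presumably lie in the unannotated stretch between the 3'-UTR and the SP6 promoter. A self-cleaving HDV ribozyme placed after an encoded tail is generally used to generate a precisely defined 3' end on the transcript. The depositor cautions that the homopolymeric tract may not be stably maintained in bacteria, so its recorded length may be inaccurate and individual clones need to be screened to confirm it. The associated work concerns the coupling between poly(A)-tail length and translational efficiency, and this plasmid supplies a luciferase reporter mRNA with a defined tail length for that kind of study.
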