Features (pLannotate 1.2.2; 16 found; start..end, strand, type, name):
     16..58      +  5'UTR          Xenopus globin 5'-UTR: translational enhancer from the 5'-UTR of the major beta-globin gene of Xenopus laevis
     70..585     +  CDS            Nluc: NanoLuc® luciferase human codon-optimized
    585..710     +  3'UTR          Xenopus globin 3'-UTR: 3'-UTR of the major beta-globin gene of Xenopus laevis
    891..909     -  promoter       SP6 promoter: promoter for bacteriophage SP6 RNA polymerase
    951..967     -  protein_bind   lac operator: The lac repressor binds to the lac operator to inhibit transcription in E. coli. This inhibition can be relieved by adding lactose or isopropyl-β-D-thiogalactopyranoside (IPTG). lac repressor encoded by lacI
    975..1005    -  promoter       lac promoter: promoter for the E. coli lac operon
   1020..1041    -  protein_bind   CAP binding site: CAP binding activates transcription in the presence of cAMP. E. coli catabolite activator protein
   1054..1146    -  CDS            lacI (fragment): lac repressor; lacI; The lac repressor binds to the lac operator to inhibit transcription in E. coli. This inhibition can be relieved by adding lactose or isopropyl-β-D-thiogalactopyranoside (IPTG).
   1329..1917    -  rep_origin     ori: high-copy-number ColE1/pMB1/pBR322/pUC origin of replication
   2088..2948    -  CDS            AmpR: β-lactamase; bla; confers resistance to ampicillin, carbenicillin, and related antibiotics
   2949..3053    -  promoter       AmpR promoter: bla
   3148..3183    +  CDS            rop (fragment): Rop protein, which maintains plasmids at low copy number; rop
   3285..3384    +  misc_feature   bom (fragment): basis of mobility region from pBR322
   3412..3840    -  rep_origin     f1 ori (sequence partly withheld): f1 bacteriophage origin of replication; arrow indicates direction of (+) strand synthesis
   3844..4001    -  CDS            lacZα (fragment): LacZα fragment of β-galactosidase; lacZ fragment
   4004..2       +  promoter       T7 promoter (across the origin): promoter for bacteriophage T7 RNA polymerase
>Addgene plasmid #174344 | C093 | addgene full sequence | sequence record 343188 | Addgene NGS Result
GGGGAATACAAGCTTCTTGTTCTTTTTGCAGAAGCTCAGAATAAACGCTCAACTTTGGCAGATCTGAACA
TGGTCTTCACACTCGAAGATTTCGTTGGGGACTGGCGACAGACAGCCGGCTACAACCTGGACCAAGTCCT
TGAACAGGGAGGTGTGTCCAGTTTGTTTCAGAATCTCGGGGTGTCCGTAACTCCGATCCAAAGGATTGTC
CTGAGCGGTGAAAATGGGCTGAAGATCGACATCCATGTCATCATCCCGTATGAAGGTCTGAGCGGCGACC
AAATGGGCCAGATCGAAAAAATTTTTAAGGTGGTGTACCCTGTGGATGATCATCACTTTAAGGTGATCCT
GCACTATGGCACACTGGTAATCGACGGGGTTACGCCGAACATGATCGACTATTTCGGACGGCCGTATGAA
GGCATCGCCGTGTTCGACGGCAAAAAGATCACTGTAACAGGGACCCTGTGGAACGGCAACAAAATTATCG
ACGAGCGCCTGATCAACCCCGACGGCTCCCTGCTGTTCCGAGTAACCATCAACGGAGTGACCGGCTGGCG
GCTGTGCGAACGCATTCTGGCGTAAACCAGCCTCAAGAACACCCGAATGGAGTCTCTAAGCTACATAATA
CCAACTTACACTTTACAAAATGTTGTCCCCCAAAATGTAGCCATTCGTATCTGCTCCTAATAAAAAGAAA
GTTTCTTCACATTCTGGCGTAGATCCAGACATGAAAAAAAAAAAAAAAAAAAAAAAAAAAAAAAAAAAAA
AAAAAAAAAAAAAAAAAAAAAAAAAAGCTAGCCATGGTCCCAGCCTCCTCGCTGGCGGCTAGTGGGCAAC
ATGCTTCGGCATGGCGAATGGGACGCGGCCGCATGCATAAGCTTGAGTATTCTATAGTGTCACCTAAATA
GCTTGGCGTAATCATGGTCATAGCTGTTTCCTGTGTGAAATTGTTATCCGCTCACAATTCCACACAACAT
ACGAGCCGGAAGCATAAAGTGTAAAGCCTGGGGTGCCTAATGAGTGAGCTAACTCACATTAATTGCGTTG
CGCTCACTGCCCGCTTTCCAGTCGGGAAACCTGTCGTGCCAGCTGCATTAATGAATCGGCCAACGCGCGG
GGAGAGGCGGTTTGCGTATTGGGCGCTCTTCCGCTTCCTCGCTCACTGACTCGCTGCGCTCGGTCGTTCG
GCTGCGGCGAGCGGTATCAGCTCACTCAAAGGCGGTAATACGGTTATCCACAGAATCAGGGGATAACGCA
GGAAAGAACATGTGAGCAAAAGGCCAGCAAAAGGCCAGGAACCGTAAAAAGGCCGCGTTGCTGGCGTTTT
TCCATAGGCTCCGCCCCCCTGACGAGCATCACAAAAATCGACGCTCAAGTCAGAGGTGGCGAAACCCGAC
AGGACTATAAAGATACCAGGCGTTTCCCCCTGGAAGCTCCCTCGTGCGCTCTCCTGTTCCGACCCTGCCG
CTTACCGGATACCTGTCCGCCTTTCTCCCTTCGGGAAGCGTGGCGCTTTCTCATAGCTCACGCTGTAGGT
ATCTCAGTTCGGTGTAGGTCGTTCGCTCCAAGCTGGGCTGTGTGCACGAACCCCCCGTTCAGCCCGACCG
CTGCGCCTTATCCGGTAACTATCGTCTTGAGTCCAACCCGGTAAGACACGACTTATCGCCACTGGCAGCA
GCCACTGGTAACAGGATTAGCAGAGCGAGGTATGTAGGCGGTGCTACAGAGTTCTTGAAGTGGTGGCCTA
ACTACGGCTACACTAGAAGAACAGTATTTGGTATCTGCGCTCTGCTGAAGCCAGTTACCTTCGGAAAAAG
AGTTGGTAGCTCTTGATCCGGCAAACAAACCACCGCTGGTAGCGGTGGTTTTTTTGTTTGCAAGCAGCAG
ATTACGCGCAGAAAAAAAGGATCTCAAGAAGATCCTTTGATCTTTTCTACGGGGTCTGACGCTCAGTGGA
ACGAAAACTCACGTTAAGGGATTTTGGTCATGAGATTATCAAAAAGGATCTTCACCTAGATCCTTTTAAA
TTAAAAATGAAGTTTTAAATCAATCTAAAGTATATATGAGTAAACTTGGTCTGACAGTTACCAATGCTTA
ATCAGTGAGGCACCTATCTCAGCGATCTGTCTATTTCGTTCATCCATAGTTGCCTGACTCCCCGTCGTGT
AGATAACTACGATACGGGAGGGCTTACCATCTGGCCCCAGTGCTGCAATGATACCGCGAGACCCACGCTC
ACCGGCTCCAGATTTATCAGCAATAAACCAGCCAGCCGGAAGGGCCGAGCGCAGAAGTGGTCCTGCAACT
TTATCCGCCTCCATCCAGTCTATTAATTGTTGCCGGGAAGCTAGAGTAAGTAGTTCGCCAGTTAATAGTT
TGCGCAACGTTGTTGCCATTGCTACAGGCATCGTGGTGTCACGCTCGTCGTTTGGTATGGCTTCATTCAG
CTCCGGTTCCCAACGATCAAGGCGAGTTACATGATCCCCCATGTTGTGCAAAAAAGCGGTTAGCTCCTTC
GGTCCTCCGATCGTTGTCAGAAGTAAGTTGGCCGCAGTGTTATCACTCATGGTTATGGCAGCACTGCATA
ATTCTCTTACTGTCATGCCATCCGTAAGATGCTTTTCTGTGACTGGTGAGTACTCAACCAAGTCATTCTG
AGAATAGTGTATGCGGCGACCGAGTTGCTCTTGCCCGGCGTCAATACGGGATAATACCGCGCCACATAGC
AGAACTTTAAAAGTGCTCATCATTGGAAAACGTTCTTCGGGGCGAAAACTCTCAAGGATCTTACCGCTGT
TGAGATCCAGTTCGATGTAACCCACTCGTGCACCCAACTGATCTTCAGCATCTTTTACTTTCACCAGCGT
TTCTGGGTGAGCAAAAACAGGAAGGCAAAATGCCGCAAAAAAGGGAATAAGGGCGACACGGAAATGTTGA
ATACTCATACTCTTCCTTTTTCAATATTATTGAAGCATTTATCAGGGTTATTGTCTCATGAGCGGATACA
TATTTGAATGTATTTAGAAAAATAAACAAATAGGGGTTCCGCGCACATTTCCCCGAAAAGTGCCACCTGA
CGTCTAAGAAACCATTATTATCATGACATTAACCTATAAAAATAGGCGTATCACGAGGCCCTTTCGTCTC
GCGCGTTTCGGTGATGACGGTGAAAACCTCTGACACATGCAGCTCCCGGAGACGGTCACAGCTTGTCTGT
AAGCGGATGCCGGGAGCAGACAAGCCCGTCAGGGCGCGTCAGCGGGTGTTGGCGGGTGTCGGGGCTGGCT
TAACTATGCGGCATCAGAGCAGATTGTACTGAGAGTGCACCATATGCGGTGTGAAATACCGCACAGATGC
GTAAGGAGAAAATACCGCATCAGGAAATTGTAAGCGTTAATATTTTGTTAAAATTCGCGTTAAATTTTTG
TTAAATCAGCTCATTTTTTAACCAATAGGCCGAAATCGGCAAAATCCCTTATAAATCAAAAGAATAGACC
GAGATAGGGT
[37 nt withheld, positions 3511-3547]
AAAGAACGTGGACTCCAACGTCAAAGG
[49 nt withheld, positions 3575-3623]
T
[91 nt withheld, positions 3625-3715]
G
[124 nt withheld, positions 3717-3840]
CCATTCGCCATTCAGGCTGCGCAACTGTTGGGAAGGGCGATCGGTGCGGGCCTCTTCGCTATTACGCCAG
CTGGCGAAAGGGGGATGTGCTGCAAGGCGATTAAGTTGGGTAACGCCAGGGTTTTCCCAGTCACGACGTT
GTAAAACGACGGCCAGTGAATTGTAATACGACTCACTATA
